>Addgene plasmid #142224 | TFORF0667 | addgene full sequence | sequence record 397656 | Addgene NGS Result
TTAATGTAGTCTTATGCAATACTCTTGTAGTCTTGCAACATGGTAACGATGAGTTAGCAACATGCCTTAC
AAGGAGAGAAAAAGCACCGTGCATGCCGATTGGTGGAAGTAAGGTGGTACGATCGTGCCTTATTAGGAAG
GCAACAGACGGGTCTGACATGGATTGGACGAACCACTGAATTGCCGCATTGCAGAGATATTGTATTTAAG
TGCCTAGCTCGATACATAAACGGGTCTCTCTGGTTAGACCAGATCTGAGCCTGGGAGCTCTCTGGCTAAC
TAGGGAACCCACTGCTTAAGCCTCAATAAAGCTTGCCTTGAGTGCTTCAAGTAGTGTGTGCCCGTCTGTT
GTGTGACTCTGGTAACTAGAGATCCCTCAGACCCTTTTAGTCAGTGTGGAAAATCTCTAGCAGTGGCGCC
CGAACAGGGACTTGAAAGCGAAAGGGAAACCAGAGGAGCTCTCTCGACGCAGGACTCGGCTTGCTGAAGC
GCGCACGGCAAGAGGCGAGGGGCGGCGACTGGTGAGTACGCCAAAAATTTTGACTAGCGGAGGCTAGAAG
GAGAGAGATGGGTGCGAGAGCGTCAGTATTAAGCGGGGGAGAATTAGATCGCGATGGGAAAAAATTCGGT
TAAGGCCAGGGGGAAAGAAAAAATATAAATTAAAACATATAGTATGGGCAAGCAGGGAGCTAGAACGATT
CGCAGTTAATCCTGGCCTGTTAGAAACATCAGAAGGCTGTAGACAAATACTGGGACAGCTACAACCATCC
CTTCAGACAGGATCAGAAGAACTTAGATCATTATATAATACAGTAGCAACCCTCTATTGTGTGCATCAAA
GGATAGAGATAAAAGACACCAAGGAAGCTTTAGACAAGATAGAGGAAGAGCAAAACAAAAGTAAGACCAC
CGCACAGCAAGCGGCCGCTGATCTTCAGACCTGGAGGAGGAGATATGAGGGACAATTGGAGAAGTGAATT
ATATAAATATAAAGTAGTAAAAATTGAACCATTAGGAGTAGCACCCACCAAGGCAAAGAGAAGAGTGGTG
CAGAGAGAAAAAAGAGCAGTGGGAATAGGAGCTTTGTTCCTTGGGTTCTTGGGAGCAGCAGGAAGCACTA
TGGGCGCAGCGTCAATGACGCTGACGGTACAGGCCAGACAATTATTGTCTGGTATAGTGCAGCAGCAGAA
CAATTTGCTGAGGGCTATTGAGGCGCAACAGCATCTGTTGCAACTCACAGTCTGGGGCATCAAGCAGCTC
CAGGCAAGAATCCTGGCTGTGGAAAGATACCTAAAGGATCAACAGCTCCTGGGGATTTGGGGTTGCTCTG
GAAAACTCATTTGCACCACTGCTGTGCCTTGGAATGCTAGTTGGAGTAATAAATCTCTGGAACAGATTTG
GAATCACACGACCTGGATGGAGTGGGACAGAGAAATTAACAATTACACAAGCTTAATACACTCCTTAATT
GAAGAATCGCAAAACCAGCAAGAAAAGAATGAACAAGAATTATTGGAATTAGATAAATGGGCAAGTTTGT
GGAATTGGTTTAACATAACAAATTGGCTGTGGTATATAAAATTATTCATAATGATAGTAGGAGGCTTGGT
AGGTTTAAGAATAGTTTTTGCTGTACTTTCTATAGTGAATAGAGTTAGGCAGGGATATTCACCATTATCG
TTTCAGACCCACCTCCCAACCCCGAGGGGACCCATGCATTGCATCTCAATTAGTCAGCAACCAGGTGTGG
AAAGTCCCCAGGCTCCCCAGCAGGCAGAAGTATGCAAAGCATGCGTCTCAATTAGTCAGCAACCATAGTC
CCGCCCCTAACTCCGCCCATCCCGCCCCTAACTCCGCCCAGTTCCGCCCATTCTCCGCCCCATGGCTGAC
TAATTTTTTTTATTTATGCAGAGGCCGAGGCCGCCTCGGCCTCTGAGCTATTCCAGAAGTAGTGAGGAGG
CTTTTTTGGAGGCCTAGGCTTTTGCAAAAAGCTTTCTAGAGGTACCACCGGAGCTTACCATGACCGAGTA
CAAGCCCACGGTGCGCCTCGCCACCCGCGACGACGTCCCCAGGGCCGTACGCACCCTCGCCGCCGCGTTC
GCCGACTACCCCGCCACGCGCCACACCGTCGATCCGGACCGCCACATCGAGCGGGTCACCGAGCTGCAAG
AACTCTTCCTCACGCGCGTCGGGCTCGACATCGGCAAGGTGTGGGTCGCGGACGACGGCGCCGCCGTGGC
GGTCTGGACCACGCCGGAGAGCGTCGAAGCGGGGGCGGTGTTCGCCGAGATCGGCCCGCGCATGGCCGAG
TTGAGCGGTTCCCGGCTGGCCGCGCAGCAACAGATGGAAGGCCTCCTGGCGCCGCACCGGCCCAAGGAGC
CCGCGTGGTTCCTGGCCACCGTCGGCGTCTCGCCCGACCACCAGGGCAAGGGTCTGGGCAGCGCCGTCGT
GCTCCCCGGAGTGGAGGCGGCCGAGCGCGCCGGGGTGCCCGCCTTCCTGGAGACCTCCGCGCCCCGCAAC
CTCCCCTTCTACGAGCGGCTCGGCTTCACCGTCACCGCCGACGTCGAGGTGCCCGAAGGACCGCGCACCT
GGTGCATGACCCGCAAGCCCGGTGCCAGTTAACGAATTCTAGATCTTGAGACAAATGGCAGTATTCATCC
ACAATTTTAAAAGAAAAGGGGGGATTGGGGGGTACAGTGCAGGGGAAAGAATAGTAGACATAATAGCAAC
AGACATACAAACTAAAGAATTACAAAAACAAATTACAAAAATTCAAAATTTTCGGGTTTATTACAGGGAC
AGCAGAGATCCACTTTGGCGCCGGCTCGAGGCCTGCAGGTGCAAAGATGGATAAAGTTTTAAACAGAGAG
GAATCTTTGCAGCTAATGGACCTTCTAGGTCTTGAAAGGAGTGGGAATTGGCTCCGGTGCCCGTCAGTGG
GCAGAGCGCACATCGCCCACAGTCCCCGAGAAGTTGGGGGGAGGGGTCGGCAATTGAACCGGTGCCTAGA
GAAGGTGGCGCGGGGTAAACTGGGAAAGTGATGTCGTGTACTGGCTCCGCCTTTTTCCCGAGGGTGGGGG
AGAACCGTATATAAGTGCAGTAGTCGCCGTGAACGTTCTTTTTCGCAACGGGTTTGCCGCCAGAACACAG
GTAAGTGCCGTGTGTGGTTCCCGCGGGCCTGGCCTCTTTACGGGTTATGGCCCTTGCGTGCCTTGAATTA
CTTCCACCTGGCTGCAGTACGTGATTCTTGATCCCGAGCTTCGGGTTGGAAGTGGGTGGGAGAGTTCGAG
GCCTTGCGCTTAAGGAGCCCCTTCGCCTCGTGCTTGAGTTGAGGCCTGGCCTGGGCGCTGGGGCCGCCGC
GTGCGAATCTGGTGGCACCTTCGCGCCTGTCTCGCTGCTTTCGATAAGTCTCTAGCCATTTAAAATTTTT
GATGACCTGCTGCGACGCTTTTTTTCTGGCAAGATAGTCTTGTAAATGCGGGCCAAGATCTGCACACTGG
TATTTCGGTTTTTGGGGCCGCGGGCGGCGACGGGGCCCGTGCGTCCCAGCGCACATGTTCGGCGAGGCGG
GGCCTGCGAGCGCGGCCACCGAGAATCGGACGGGGGTAGTCTCAAGCTGGCCGGCCTGCTCTGGTGCCTG
GCCTCGCGCCGCCGTGTATCGCCCCGCCCTGGGCGGCAAGGCTGGCCCGGTCGGCACCAGTTGCGTGAGC
GGAAAGATGGCCGCTTCCCGGCCCTGCTGCAGGGAGCTCAAAATGGAGGACGCGGCGCTCGGGAGAGCGG
GCGGGTGAGTCACCCACACAAAGGAAAAGGGCCTTTCCGTCCTCAGCCGTCGCTTCATGTGACTCCACGG
AGTACCGGGCGCCGTCCAGGCACCTCGATTAGTTCTCGAGCTTTTGGAGTACGTCGTCTTTAGGTTGGGG
GGAGGGGTTTTATGCGATGGAGTTTCCCCACACTGAGTGGGTGGAGACTGAAGTTAGGCCAGCTTGGCAC
TTGATGTAATTCTCCTTGGAATTTGCCCTTTTTGAGTTTGGATCTTGGTTCATTCTCAAGCCTCAGACAG
TGGTTCAAAGTTTTTTTCTTCCATTTCAGGTGTCGTGAGGCTAGCACCGCCACCATGGAGGACCTGGATG
CCCTGCTCTCTGACCTGGAGACTACCACCTCGCACATGCCAAGGTCAGGGGCTCCCAAAGAGCGCCCTGC
GGAGCCTCTCACCCCTCCCCCATCCTATGGCCACCAGCCACAGACAGGGTCTGGGGAGTCTTCAGGAGCC
TCGGGGGACAAGGACCACCTGTACAGCACGGTATGCAAGCCTCGGTCCCCAAAGCCTGCAGCCCCGGCGG
CCCCTCCATTCTCCTCTTCCAGCGGTGTCTTGGGTACCGGGCTCTGTGAGCTAGATCGGTTGCTTCAGGA
ACTTAATGCCACTCAGTTCAACATCACAGATGAAATCATGTCTCAGTTCCCATCTAGCAAGGTGGCTTCA
GGAGAGCAGAAGGAGGACCAGTCTGAAGATAAGAAAAGACCCAGCCTCCCTTCCAGCCCGTCTCCTGGCC
TCCCAAAGGCTTCTGCCACCTCAGCCACTCTGGAGCTGGATAGACTGATGGCCTCACTCTCTGACTTCCG
CGTTCAAAACCATCTTCCAGCCTCTGGGCCAACTCAGCCACCGGTGGTGAGCTCCACAAATGAGGGCTCC
CCATCCCCACCAGAGCCGACTGGCAAGGGCAGCCTAGACACCATGCTGGGGCTGCTGCAGTCCGACCTCA
GCCGCCGGGGTGTTCCCACCCAGGCCAAAGGCCTCTGTGGCTCCTGCAATAAACCTATTGCTGGGCAAGT
GGTGACGGCTCTGGGCCGCGCCTGGCACCCCGAGCACTTCGTTTGCGGAGGCTGTTCCACCGCCCTGGGA
GGCAGCAGCTTCTTCGAGAAGGATGGAGCCCCCTTCTGCCCCGAGTGCTACTTTGAGCGCTTCTCGCCAA
GATGTGGCTTCTGCAACCAGCCCATCCGACACAAGATGGTGACCGCCTTGGGCACTCACTGGCACCCAGA
GCATTTCTGCTGCGTCAGTTGCGGGGAGCCCTTCGGAGATGAGGGTTTCCACGAGCGCGAGGGCCGCCCC
TACTGCCGCCGGGACTTCCTGCAGCTGTTCGCCCCGCGCTGCCAGGGCTGCCAGGGCCCCATCCTGGATA
ACTACATCTCGGCGCTCAGCGCGCTCTGGCACCCGGACTGTTTCGTCTGCAGGGAATGCTTCGCGCCCTT
CTCGGGAGGCAGCTTTTTCGAGCACGAGGGCCGCCCGTTGTGCGAGAACCACTTCCACGCACGACGCGGC
TCGCTGTGCGCCACGTGTGGCCTCCCTGTGACCGGCCGCTGCGTGTCGGCCCTGGGTCGCCGCTTCCACC
CGGACCACTTCACATGCACCTTCTGCCTGCGCCCGCTCACCAAGGGGTCCTTCCAGGAGCGCGCCGGCAA
GCCCTACTGCCAGCCCTGCTTCCTGAAGCTCTTCGGCTAGTAATGAACTAGTCCGTAACTTGAAAGTATT
TCGATTTCTTGGCTTTATATATCTTGTGGAAAGGACGATCGCGCACCCATGCAATGAAGAATACGCGTTA
AGTCGACAATCAACCTCTGGATTACAAAATTTGTGAAAGATTGACTGGTATTCTTAACTATGTTGCTCCT
TTTACGCTATGTGGATACGCTGCTTTAATGCCTTTGTATCATGCTATTGCTTCCCGTATGGCTTTCATTT
TCTCCTCCTTGTATAAATCCTGGTTGCTGTCTCTTTATGAGGAGTTGTGGCCCGTTGTCAGGCAACGTGG
CGTGGTGTGCACTGTGTTTGCTGACGCAACCCCCACTGGTTGGGGCATTGCCACCACCTGTCAGCTCCTT
TCCGGGACTTTCGCTTTCCCCCTCCCTATTGCCACGGCGGAACTCATCGCCGCCTGCCTTGCCCGCTGCT
GGACAGGGGCTCGGCTGTTGGGCACTGACAATTCCGTGGTGTTGTCGGGGAAATCATCGTCCTTTCCTTG
GCTGCTCGCCTGTGTTGCCACCTGGATTCTGCGCGGGACGTCCTTCTGCTACGTCCCTTCGGCCCTCAAT
CCAGCGGACCTTCCTTCCCGCGGCCTGCTGCCGGCTCTGCGGCCTCTTCCGCGTCTTCGCCTTCGCCCTC
AGACGAGTCGGATCTCCCTTTGGGCCGCCTCCCCGCGTCGACTTTAAGACCAATGACTTACAAGGCAGCT
GTAGATCTTAGCCACTTTTTAAAAGAAAAGGGGGGACTGGAAGGGCTAATTCACTCCCAACGAAGACAAG
ATCTGCTTTTTGCTTGTACTGGGTCTCTCTGGTTAGACCAGATCTGAGCCTGGGAGCTCTCTGGCTAACT
AGGGAACCCACTGCTTAAGCCTCAATAAAGCTTGCCTTGAGTGCTTCAAGTAGTGTGTGCCCGTCTGTTG
TGTGACTCTGGTAACTAGAGATCCCTCAGACCCTTTTAGTCAGTGTGGAAAATCTCTAGCAGTACGTATA
GTAGTTCATGTCATCTTATTATTCAGTATTTATAACTTGCAAAGAAATGAATATCAGAGAGTGAGAGGAA
CTTGTTTATTGCAGCTTATAATGGTTACAAATAAAGCAATAGCATCACAAATTTCACAAATAAAGCATTT
TTTTCACTGCATTCTAGTTGTGGTTTGTCCAAACTCATCAATGTATCTTATCATGTCTGGCTCTAGCTAT
CCCGCCCCTAACTCCGCCCATCCCGCCCCTAACTCCGCCCAGTTCCGCCCATTCTCCGCCCCATGGCTGA
CTAATTTTTTTTATTTATGCAGAGGCCGAGGCCGCCTCGGCCTCTGAGCTATTCCAGAAGTAGTGAGGAG
GCTTTTTTGGAGGCCTAGGGACGTACCCAATTCGCCCTATAGTGAGTCGTATTACGCGCGCTCACTGGCC
GTCGTTTTACAACGTCGTGACTGGGAAAACCCTGGCGTTACCCAACTTAATCGCCTTGCAGCACATCCCC
CTTTCGCCAGCTGGCGTAATAGCGAAGAGGCCCGCACCGATCGCCCTTCCCAACAGTTGCGCAGCCTGAA
TGGCGAATGGG
[124 nt withheld, positions 7082-7205]
C
[91 nt withheld, positions 7207-7297]
A
[49 nt withheld, positions 7299-7347]
CCTTTGACGTTGGAGTCCACGTTCTTT
[37 nt withheld, positions 7375-7411]
ACCCTATCTCGGTCTATTCTTTTGATTTATAAGGGATTTTGCCGATTTCGGCCTATTGGTTAAAAAATGA
GCTGATTTAACAAAAATTTAACGCGAATTTTAACAAAATATTAACGCTTACAATTTAGGTGGCACTTTTC
GGGGAAATGTGCGCGGAACCCCTATTTGTTTATTTTTCTAAATACATTCAAATATGTATCCGCTCATGAG
ACAATAACCCTGATAAATGCTTCAATAATATTGAAAAAGGAAGAGTATGAGTATTCAACATTTCCGTGTC
GCCCTTATTCCCTTTTTTGCGGCATTTTGCCTTCCTGTTTTTGCTCACCCAGAAACGCTGGTGAAAGTAA
AAGATGCTGAAGATCAGTTGGGTGCACGAGTGGGTTACATCGAACTGGATCTCAACAGCGGTAAGATCCT
TGAGAGTTTTCGCCCCGAAGAACGTTTTCCAATGATGAGCACTTTTAAAGTTCTGCTATGTGGCGCGGTA
TTATCCCGTATTGACGCCGGGCAAGAGCAACTCGGTCGCCGCATACACTATTCTCAGAATGACTTGGTTG
AGTACTCACCAGTCACAGAAAAGCATCTTACGGATGGCATGACAGTAAGAGAATTATGCAGTGCTGCCAT
AACCATGAGTGATAACACTGCGGCCAACTTACTTCTGACAACGATCGGAGGACCGAAGGAGCTAACCGCT
TTTTTGCACAACATGGGGGATCATGTAACTCGCCTTGATCGTTGGGAACCGGAGCTGAATGAAGCCATAC
CAAACGACGAGCGTGACACCACGATGCCTGTAGCAATGGCAACAACGTTGCGCAAACTATTAACTGGCGA
ACTACTTACTCTAGCTTCCCGGCAACAATTAATAGACTGGATGGAGGCGGATAAAGTTGCAGGACCACTT
CTGCGCTCGGCCCTTCCGGCTGGCTGGTTTATTGCTGATAAATCTGGAGCCGGTGAGCGTGGGTCTCGCG
GTATCATTGCAGCACTGGGGCCAGATGGTAAGCCCTCCCGTATCGTAGTTATCTACACGACGGGGAGTCA
GGCAACTATGGATGAACGAAATAGACAGATCGCTGAGATAGGTGCCTCACTGATTAAGCATTGGTAACTG
TCAGACCAAGTTTACTCATATATACTTTAGATTGATTTAAAACTTCATTTTTAATTTAAAAGGATCTAGG
TGAAGATCCTTTTTGATAATCTCATGACCAAAATCCCTTAACGTGAGTTTTCGTTCCACTGAGCGTCAGA
CCCCGTAGAAAAGATCAAAGGATCTTCTTGAGATCCTTTTTTTCTGCGCGTAATCTGCTGCTTGCAAACA
AAAAAACCACCGCTACCAGCGGTGGTTTGTTTGCCGGATCAAGAGCTACCAACTCTTTTTCCGAAGGTAA
CTGGCTTCAGCAGAGCGCAGATACCAAATACTGTTCTTCTAGTGTAGCCGTAGTTAGGCCACCACTTCAA
GAACTCTGTAGCACCGCCTACATACCTCGCTCTGCTAATCCTGTTACCAGTGGCTGCTGCCAGTGGCGAT
AAGTCGTGTCTTACCGGGTTGGACTCAAGACGATAGTTACCGGATAAGGCGCAGCGGTCGGGCTGAACGG
GGGGTTCGTGCACACAGCCCAGCTTGGAGCGAACGACCTACACCGAACTGAGATACCTACAGCGTGAGCT
ATGAGAAAGCGCCACGCTTCCCGAAGGGAGAAAGGCGGACAGGTATCCGGTAAGCGGCAGGGTCGGAACA
GGAGAGCGCACGAGGGAGCTTCCAGGGGGAAACGCCTGGTATCTTTATAGTCCTGTCGGGTTTCGCCACC
TCTGACTTGAGCGTCGATTTTTGTGATGCTCGTCAGGGGGGCGGAGCCTATGGAAAAACGCCAGCAACGC
GGCCTTTTTACGGTTCCTGGCCTTTTGCTGGCCTTTTGCTCACATGTTCTTTCCTGCGTTATCCCCTGAT
TCTGTGGATAACCGTATTACCGCCTTTGAGTGAGCTGATACCGCTCGCCGCAGCCGAACGACCGAGCGCA
GCGAGTCAGTGAGCGAGGAAGCGGAAGAGCGCCCAATACGCAAACCGCCTCTCCCCGCGCGTTGGCCGAT
TCATTAATGCAGCTGGCACGACAGGTTTCCCGACTGGAAAGCGGGCAGTGAGCGCAACGCAATTAATGTG
AGTTAGCTCACTCATTAGGCACCCCAGGCTTTACACTTTATGCTTCCGGCTCGTATGTTGTGTGGAATTG
TGAGCGGATAACAATTTCACACAGGAAACAGCTATGACCATGATTACGCCAAGCGCGCAATTAACCCTCA
CTAAAGGGAACAAAAGCTGGAGCTGCAAGC
Features (pLannotate 1.2.2; 31 found; start..end, strand, type, name):
      5..231     +  promoter       RSV promoter: Rous sarcoma virus enhancer/promoter
    232..412     +  LTR            5' LTR (truncated): truncated 5' long terminal repeat (LTR) from HIV-1
    459..584     +  misc_feature   HIV-1 Ψ: packaging signal of human immunodeficiency virus type 1
    568..931     +  CDS            HIV-1 gag (fragment): gag protein from human immunodeficiency virus 1; gag
   1077..1310    +  misc_feature   RRE: The Rev response element (RRE) of HIV-1 allows for Rev-dependent mRNA export from the nucleus to the cytoplasm.
   1687..1713    +  CDS            Rev (fragment): human immunodeficiency virus 1 (HIV-1) Rev protein; rev; enhances nuclear export of unspliced and incompletely spliced viral mRNAs
   1720..1743    +  promoter       SV40 promoter (fragment): SV40 early promoter
   1744..1815    +  promoter       SV40 promoter (fragment): SV40 enhancer and early promoter
   1839..1974    +  rep_origin     SV40 ori: SV40 origin of replication
   2020..2616    +  CDS            PuroR (fragment): puromycin N-acetyltransferase; pac from Streptomyces; confers resistance to puromycin
   2665..2782    +  misc_feature   cPPT/CTS: central polypurine tract and central termination sequence of HIV-1
   2847..2913    +  CDS            small t antigen (fragment): SV40 (simian virus 40) small t antigen
   2920..4098    +  promoter       EF-1α promoter: strong constitutive promoter for human elongation factor EF-1α
   4115..5497    +  CDS            TGFB1I1: TGFI1_HUMAN - Also known as ARA55. Experimental evidence at protein level: Swiss-Prot protein existence level 1. Functions as a molecular adapter coordinating multiple protein-protein interactions at the focal adhesion complex and in the nucleus. Links various intracellular signaling modules to plasma membrane receptors and regulates the Wnt and TGFB signaling pathways. May also regulate SLC6A3 and SLC6A4 targeting to the plasma membrane hence regulating their activity. In the nucleus, functions as a nuclear receptor coactivator regulating glucocorticoid, androgen, mineralocorticoid and proges
   5513..5566    +  promoter       U6 promoter (fragment): RNA polymerase III promoter for human U6 snRNA
   5608..6196    +  misc_feature   WPRE: woodchuck hepatitis virus posttranscriptional regulatory element
   6247..6266    +  misc_feature   cPPT/CTS (fragment): central polypurine tract and central termination sequence of HIV-1
   6268..6501    +  LTR            3' LTR (ΔU3): self-inactivating 3' long terminal repeat (LTR) from HIV-1
   6579..6700    +  polyA_signal   SV40 poly(A) signal: SV40 polyadenylation signal
   6740..6875    +  rep_origin     SV40 ori: SV40 origin of replication
   6896..6914    -  promoter       T7 promoter: promoter for bacteriophage T7 RNA polymerase
   6922..7077    +  CDS            lacZα (fragment): LacZα fragment of β-galactosidase; lacZ fragment
   7082..7510    +  rep_origin     f1 ori (sequence partly withheld): f1 bacteriophage origin of replication; arrow indicates direction of (+) strand synthesis
   7563..7667    +  promoter       AmpR promoter: bla
   7668..8528    +  CDS            AmpR: β-lactamase; bla; confers resistance to ampicillin, carbenicillin, and related antibiotics
   8699..9287    +  rep_origin     ori: high-copy-number ColE1/pMB1/pBR322/pUC origin of replication
   9470..9562    +  CDS            lacI (fragment): lac repressor; lacI; The lac repressor binds to the lac operator to inhibit transcription in E. coli. This inhibition can be relieved by adding lactose or isopropyl-β-D-thiogalactopyranoside (IPTG).
   9575..9596    +  protein_bind   CAP binding site: CAP binding activates transcription in the presence of cAMP. E. coli catabolite activator protein
   9611..9641    +  promoter       lac promoter: promoter for the E. coli lac operon
   9649..9665    +  protein_bind   lac operator: The lac repressor binds to the lac operator to inhibit transcription in E. coli. This inhibition can be relieved by adding lactose or isopropyl-β-D-thiogalactopyranoside (IPTG). lac repressor encoded by lacI
   9710..9728    +  promoter       T3 promoter: promoter for bacteriophage T3 RNA polymerase
