[The description below was written by a language model from this plasmid's Addgene catalogue record and pLannotate feature annotations shown in this document.]
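Description:
TFORF0667 is a lentiviral mammalian expression plasmid built on the pLX_TRC317 backbone and belongs to a barcoded collection of transcription factor open reading frames designed for pooled overexpression screens. Its insert is human TGFB1I1 (also called HIC-5 or ARA55), a synthesized ORF corresponding to a specific annotated transcript isoform. This protein acts as a focal adhesion adapter and a nuclear receptor coactivator. The ORF is driven by the strong constitutive EF-1α promoter and followed by a WPRE, which enhances transcript stability and expression. According to the catalogue entry, each construct in the collection carries a unique 24-bp barcode that identifies the ORF in pooled experiments. The feature table does not annotate this barcode, though a short unassigned region with a small U6-like fragment lies between the ORF and the WPRE.

The viral framework is third-generation and self-inactivating. An RSV promoter fused to a truncated HIV-1 5' LTR drives genomic RNA production in packaging cells, followed by the Ψ packaging signal, a partial gag sequence, the RRE for Rev-dependent nuclear export, a cPPT/CTS element, and a ΔU3 3' LTR with a downstream SV40 polyadenylation signal. Upstream of the EF-1α cassette, an SV40 early promoter drives puromycin N-acetyltransferase, allowing selection of transduced cells. In bacteria the plasmid is maintained through a high-copy pUC-type origin and ampicillin resistance. An f1 origin and residual lac, T7 and T3 elements are backbone remnants. The depositor cautions that recombination can occur during propagation, as is common for LTR-containing plasmids. The sequenced record is 9,751 nt, consistent with the stated backbone and insert sizes.
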