Addgene plasmid #142224: TFORF0667
Purpose: Lentiviral vector for overexpressing transcription factor ORFs with unique 24-bp barcodes. Barcodes facilitate identification of transcription factors in pooled screens.
Depositing lab: Feng Zhang. Depositing organization: Broad Institute. Publication: A transcription factor atlas of directed differentiation. Joung J, Ma S, Tay T, Geiger-Schuller KR, Kirchgatterer PC, Verdine VK, Guo B, Arias-Garcia MA, Allen WE, Singh A, Kuksenko O, Abudayyeh OO, Gootenberg JS, Fu Z, Macrae RK, Buenrostro JD, Regev A, Zhang F. Cell. 2023 Jan 5;186(1):209-229.e26. doi: 10.1016/j.cell.2022.11.026. PubMed 36608654.
Backbone
  Vector backbone: pLX_TRC317
  Backbone manufacturer: Broad Institute Genetic Perturbation Platform
  Backbone size w/o insert (bp): 8264
  Vector type: Mammalian Expression, Lentiviral
  Selectable markers: Puromycin
Growth in bacteria
  Bacterial resistance: Ampicillin, 100 μg/mL
  Growth temperature: 37°C
  Growth strain: NEB Stable
  Copy number: High Copy
Gene/Insert
  Gene/Insert name: TGFB1I1
  Species: H. sapiens (human)
  Insert size (bp): 1487
  Entrez Gene: TGFB1I1 (a.k.a. ARA55, HIC-5, HIC5, TSC-5)
  Promoter: EF1a
  Cloning method: Unknown
  Sequencing primers: 5′ GGGTGGAGACTGAAGTTAGGCCAG; 3′ CACATAGCGTAAAAGGAGCAACATAG
Terms and licenses: Academic/Nonprofit Terms; Industry Terms: Not Available to Industry
Depositor comments: NM_001042454,ENST00000394863 . The transcription factor ORF portion of this plasmid was synthesized by Genewiz. Please test multiple small colonies in case of plasmid recombination. To make this collection available in a timely manner, a portion of this collection was not fully sequenced by Addgene. If an Addgene verified full plasmid sequence is not available, please contact us prior to placing an order to request the full sequence.
How to cite: TFORF0667 was a gift from Feng Zhang (Addgene plasmid # 142224 ; http://n2t.net/addgene:142224 ; RRID:Addgene_142224)
