>Addgene plasmid #142224 | TFORF0667 | depositor partial sequence | sequence record 278810 | Insert
ACCGCCACCATGGAGGACCTGGATGCCCTGCTCTCTGACCTGGAGACTACCACCTCGCACATGCCAAGGT
CAGGGGCTCCCAAAGAGCGCCCTGCGGAGCCTCTCACCCCTCCCCCATCCTATGGCCACCAGCCACAGAC
AGGGTCTGGGGAGTCTTCAGGAGCCTCGGGGGACAAGGACCACCTGTACAGCACGGTATGCAAGCCTCGG
TCCCCAAAGCCTGCAGCCCCGGCGGCCCCTCCATTCTCCTCTTCCAGCGGTGTCTTGGGTACCGGGCTCT
GTGAGCTAGATCGGTTGCTTCAGGAACTTAATGCCACTCAGTTCAACATCACAGATGAAATCATGTCTCA
GTTCCCATCTAGCAAGGTGGCTTCAGGAGAGCAGAAGGAGGACCAGTCTGAAGATAAGAAAAGACCCAGC
CTCCCTTCCAGCCCGTCTCCTGGCCTCCCAAAGGCTTCTGCCACCTCAGCCACTCTGGAGCTGGATAGAC
TGATGGCCTCACTCTCTGACTTCCGCGTTCAAAACCATCTTCCAGCCTCTGGGCCAACTCAGCCACCGGT
GGTGAGCTCCACAAATGAGGGCTCCCCATCCCCACCAGAGCCGACTGGCAAGGGCAGCCTAGACACCATG
CTGGGGCTGCTGCAGTCCGACCTCAGCCGCCGGGGTGTTCCCACCCAGGCCAAAGGCCTCTGTGGCTCCT
GCAATAAACCTATTGCTGGGCAAGTGGTGACGGCTCTGGGCCGCGCCTGGCACCCCGAGCACTTCGTTTG
CGGAGGCTGTTCCACCGCCCTGGGAGGCAGCAGCTTCTTCGAGAAGGATGGAGCCCCCTTCTGCCCCGAG
TGCTACTTTGAGCGCTTCTCGCCAAGATGTGGCTTCTGCAACCAGCCCATCCGACACAAGATGGTGACCG
CCTTGGGCACTCACTGGCACCCAGAGCATTTCTGCTGCGTCAGTTGCGGGGAGCCCTTCGGAGATGAGGG
TTTCCACGAGCGCGAGGGCCGCCCCTACTGCCGCCGGGACTTCCTGCAGCTGTTCGCCCCGCGCTGCCAG
GGCTGCCAGGGCCCCATCCTGGATAACTACATCTCGGCGCTCAGCGCGCTCTGGCACCCGGACTGTTTCG
TCTGCAGGGAATGCTTCGCGCCCTTCTCGGGAGGCAGCTTTTTCGAGCACGAGGGCCGCCCGTTGTGCGA
GAACCACTTCCACGCACGACGCGGCTCGCTGTGCGCCACGTGTGGCCTCCCTGTGACCGGCCGCTGCGTG
TCGGCCCTGGGTCGCCGCTTCCACCCGGACCACTTCACATGCACCTTCTGCCTGCGCCCGCTCACCAAGG
GGTCCTTCCAGGAGCGCGCCGGCAAGCCCTACTGCCAGCCCTGCTTCCTGAAGCTCTTCGGCTAGTAATG
AACTAGTCCGTAACTTGAAAGTATTTCGATTTCTTGGCTTTATATATCTTGTGGAAAGGACGATCGCGCA
CCCATGCAATGAAGAAT
