>Addgene plasmid #142224 | TFORF0667 | depositor partial sequence | sequence record 278811 | Barcode
TCGCGCACCCATGCAATGAAGAAT
